Addgene plasmid #78102: pETDuet-msGC-NT21
Purpose: expresses the N-terminal fragment of manduca sexta soluble guanylyl cyclase subunits alpha and beta
Depositing lab: William Montfort. Depositing organization: University of Arizona. Publication: Molecular model of a soluble guanylyl cyclase fragment determined by small-angle X-ray scattering and chemical cross-linking. Fritz BG, Roberts SA, Ahmed A, Breci L, Li W, Weichsel A, Brailey JL, Wysocki VH, Tama F, Montfort WR. Biochemistry. 2013 Mar 5;52(9):1568-82. doi: 10.1021/bi301570m. Epub 2013 Feb 15. PubMed 23363317.
Backbone
  Vector backbone: pETDuet-1
  Backbone manufacturer: Novagen
  Backbone size w/o insert (bp): 5420
  Total vector size (bp): 7129
  Vector type: Bacterial Expression
Growth in bacteria
  Bacterial resistance: Ampicillin, 100 μg/mL
  Growth temperature: 37°C
  Growth strain: DH5alpha
  Copy number: Unknown
Gene/Insert 1
  Gene/Insert name: fragment of alfa subunit of sGC (alt name: alpha msGC)
  Species: manduca sexta (tobacco hornworm)
  Insert size (bp): 537
  Mutation: fragment 272-450 of the alfa subunit
  GenBank ID: AF062750
  Promoter: T7
  Tag / fusion protein: His-tag (N terminal on backbone)
  Cloning method: Restriction Enzyme; 5′ cloning site BamHI (not destroyed); 3′ cloning site NotI (not destroyed)
  Sequencing primers: 5′ ATGCGTCCGGCGTAGA; 3′ GATTATGCGGCCGTGTACAA
Gene/Insert 2
  Gene/Insert name: fragment of beta subunit of sGC (alt name: beta msGC)
  Species: manduca sexta (tobacco hornworm)
  Insert size (bp): 1140
  Mutation: fragment 1-380 of the beta subunit
  GenBank ID: AF062751
  Promoter: T7
  Cloning method: Restriction Enzyme; 5′ cloning site NdeI (not destroyed); 3′ cloning site EcorI (not destroyed)
  Sequencing primers: 5′ TTGTACACGGCCGCATAATC; 3′ GCTAGTTATTGCTCAG
Terms and licenses: Academic/Nonprofit Terms; Industry Terms: Not Available to Industry
How to cite: pETDuet-msGC-NT21 was a gift from William Montfort (Addgene plasmid # 78102 ; http://n2t.net/addgene:78102 ; RRID:Addgene_78102)
