[The description below was written by a language model from this plasmid's Addgene catalogue record and pLannotate feature annotations shown in this document.]
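Description:
pETDuet-msGC-NT21 is a bacterial co-expression plasmid built on the Novagen pETDuet-1 backbone, designed to produce two fragments of soluble guanylyl cyclase (sGC) from Manduca sexta (tobacco hornworm) in the same E. coli cell. It carries the ColE1/pBR322-type origin with the bom and rop elements, an f1 origin, and the AmpR β-lactamase gene for ampicillin selection. A lacI gene with its own promoter supplies lac repressor.

The payload sits in the two Duet expression units. Each has a T7 promoter followed by a lac operator, so transcription depends on T7 RNA polymerase and can be induced with IPTG. A single T7 terminator follows the second unit. According to the catalogue entry, the first site (BamHI/NotI) holds residues 272–450 of the alpha subunit, fused to the backbone-encoded N-terminal His-tag. The second site (NdeI/EcoRI) holds residues 1–380 of the beta subunit, with no tag listed. The annotation software identifies the two open reading frames by homology as fragments of bovine GUCY1A1 and human GUCY1B1; these are simply the closest database matches to the insect subunits. A partial S-tag is annotated downstream of the beta insert, and the record does not indicate that it is fused to the protein.

There is a size discrepancy. The catalogue gives a total of 7,129 bp and a 537 bp alpha insert, whereas the depositor sequence is 7,876 nt and its alpha-homologous region spans about 1.26 kb. The deposited sequence may therefore encode a longer alpha fragment than described. The associated work used such heterodimeric N-terminal sGC fragments for structural modelling by small-angle X-ray scattering and chemical cross-linking.
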