Features (pLannotate 1.2.2; 22 found; start..end, strand, type, name):
      3..27      +  protein_bind   lac operator: The lac repressor binds to the lac operator to inhibit transcription in E. coli. This inhibition can be relieved by adding lactose or isopropyl-β-D-thiogalactopyranoside (IPTG). lac repressor encoded by lacI
     42..64      +  RBS            RBS: efficient ribosome binding site from bacteriophage T7 gene 10 (Olins and Rangwala, 1989)
    119..1375    +  CDS            GUCY1A1 (fragment): GCYA1_BOVIN - Also known as GUC1A1. Experimental evidence at protein level: Swiss-Prot protein existence level 1. From Bos taurus (Bovine).
   1465..1483    +  promoter       T7 promoter: promoter for bacteriophage T7 RNA polymerase
   1484..1508    +  protein_bind   lac operator: The lac repressor binds to the lac operator to inhibit transcription in E. coli. This inhibition can be relieved by adding lactose or isopropyl-β-D-thiogalactopyranoside (IPTG). lac repressor encoded by lacI
   1551..2753    +  CDS            GUCY1B1 (fragment): GCYB1_HUMAN - Also known as GUC1B3, GUCSB3, GUCY1B3. Experimental evidence at protein level: Swiss-Prot protein existence level 1. Mediates responses to nitric oxide (NO) by catalyzing the biosynthesis of the signaling molecule cGMP. From Homo sapiens (Human).
   2822..2863    +  CDS            S-Tag (fragment): affinity and epitope tag derived from pancreatic ribonuclease A
   2893..2910    +  CDS            SET1 (fragment): solubility-enhancement tag derived from T7 phage gene 10B
   2918..2965    +  terminator     T7 terminator: transcription terminator for bacteriophage T7 RNA polymerase
   3002..3457    +  rep_origin     f1 ori (sequence partly withheld): f1 bacteriophage origin of replication; arrow indicates direction of (+) strand synthesis
   3572..4432    -  CDS            AmpR: β-lactamase; bla; confers resistance to ampicillin, carbenicillin, and related antibiotics
   4433..4525    -  promoter       AmpR promoter: bla
   4606..5194    +  rep_origin     ori: high-copy-number ColE1/pMB1/pBR322/pUC origin of replication
   5380..5522    -  misc_feature   bom: basis of mobility region from pBR322
   5624..5815    -  CDS            rop: Rop protein, which maintains plasmids at low copy number; rop
   5832..6212    +  CDS            YPB1_ECOLX: Protein predicted: Swiss-Prot protein existence level 4. From Escherichia coli.
   6274..6338    -  CDS            TcR (fragment): tetracycline efflux protein; tet; confers resistance to tetracycline
   6353..6374    -  protein_bind   CAP binding site: CAP binding activates transcription in the presence of cAMP. E. coli catabolite activator protein
   6387..7469    -  CDS            lacI: lac repressor; lacI; The lac repressor binds to the lac operator to inhibit transcription in E. coli. This inhibition can be relieved by adding lactose or isopropyl-β-D-thiogalactopyranoside (IPTG).
   7470..7547    -  promoter       lacI promoter: lacI
   7555..7834    -  CDS            TcR (fragment): tetracycline efflux protein; tet; confers resistance to tetracycline
   7860..2       +  promoter       T7 promoter (across the origin): promoter for bacteriophage T7 RNA polymerase
>Addgene plasmid #78102 | pETDuet-msGC-NT21 | depositor full sequence | sequence record 151428 | pETDuet-msGC-NT21 sequence 7876 bps
GGGGAATTGTGAGCGGATAACAATTCCCCTCTAGAAATAATTTTGTTTAACTTTAAGAAGGAGATATACC
ATGGGCAGCAGCCATCACCATCATCACCACAGCCAGGATCCGACCAAAGTGACAGATTTGAAGATCGGCG
TGGCTAGCTTCTGCAAAGCGTTTCCATGGCATTTCATCACTGATAAAAGGCTGGAACTCGTTCAATTGGG
AGCTGGATTCATGCGCCTCTTCGGAACCCACTTGGCAACACACGGGTCTTCGCTGGGCACGTACTTCAGA
CTCCTGCGTCCAAGAGGAGTGCCGCTGGACTTTCGCGAGATCCTCAAGCGTGTCAACACACCGTTCATGT
TTTGCCTAAAGATGCCTGGTTCGACAGCACTTGCCGAGGGTTTGGAGATCAAAGGACAAATGGTGTTCTG
TGCCGAGTCAGATTCTTTGCTGTTTGTCGGGTCCCCGTTCTTGGACGGTCTCGAAGGTCTGACTGGAAGG
GGACTCTTCATATCCGATATACCTCTTCATGATGCGACGAGAGATGTCATCTTAGTCGGAGAACAGGCTA
GGGCTCAGGATGGTTTGCGAAGACGAATGGACAAGCTGAAGAACTCAATAGAAGAAGCGAGCAAAGCAGT
AGACAAGGAACGAGAGAAGTAAGTCAGCCTGCTGCATTTAATATTCCCACCCCACATCGCCAAAAGGCTT
TGGCTAGGCGAGAAAATCGAAGCTAAAAGCCACGATGATGTGACAATGCTATTTAGTGATATCGTCGGCT
TCACTTCCATTTGTGCCACTGCCACACCCATGATGGTTATTGCTATGCTTGAAGATCTGTATAGTGTTTT
CGATATATTCTGCGAGGAACTTGATGTTTACAAGGTGGAAACAATAGGCGATGCGTACTGCGTGGCTAGC
GGGCTTCATCGCAAAGTGGAGACTCACGCGCCGCAGATTGCGTGGATGGCTCTGCGCATGGTGGAAACAT
GTGCTCAGCATCTCACGCATGAGGGGAATCCCATTAAGATGCGCATAGGCCTGCATACGGGCACAGTGTT
AGCCGGAGTGGTTGGCAAGACGATGCTCAAATATTGCCTCTTCGGACACAACGTGACACTCGCAAACAAG
TTTGAATCTGGGTCGGAACCGCTCAAAATCAACGTTAGCCCAACCACATACGAGTGGTTGATTAAATTCC
CCGGATTCGACATGGAGCCACGCGACCGGTCTTGTCTGCCGAATTCCTTCCCCAAGGACATACACGGAAC
ATGTTATTTTCTTCACAAGTACACGCACCCCGGAACCGACCCCGGAGAGCCGCAGGTAAAACATATACGA
GAGGCCTTGAAAGATTACGGCATTGGACAAGCAAATTCAACTGATGTGGACACAGAAGAACCAACTTAGG
CGGCCGCATAATGCTTAAGTCGAACAGAAAGTAATCGTATTGTACACGGCCGCATAATCGAAATTAATAC
GACTCACTATAGGGGAATTGTGAGCGGATAACAATTCCCCATCTTAGTATATTAGTTAAGTATAAGAAGG
AGATATACATATGTACGGGTTTGTGAACTATGCCCTCGAGCTCCTTGTGATGAAAACTTTTGACGAAGAA
ACATGGGAGACGATAAAGAAAAAGGCCGACGTGGCTATGGAAGGCAGTTTCCTAGTGAGACAGATTTATG
AGGATGAGATCACTTATAATTTGATCACCGCTGCCGTTGAGGTCTTGCAAATACCCGCTGACGCTATATT
GGAGCTATTTGGAAAAACGTTCTTCGAGTTTTGCCAAGATTCCGGGTATGATAAAATTCTGCAAGTACTT
GGAGCCACGCCACGAGATTTTCTACAGAATCTGGACGGCCTGCACGATCATCTCGGGACATTATATCCTG
GCATGAGATCCCCCTCGTTCCGATGCACCGAGCGTCCTGAAGATGGCGCCCTTGTGCTTCATTATTACTC
CGACAGGCCTGGTCTGGAGCATATCGTTATTGGAATTGTAAAGACTGTGGCGAGCAAACTCCATAACACC
GAAGTGAAGGTGGAAATCCTAAAGACCAAAGAGGAATGTGACCACGTCCAGTTCTTGATCACTGAAACTT
CCACCACCGGTAGGGTGTCTGCACCTGAGATAGCAGAGATTGAAACGTTGTCTCTTGAACCAAAAGTGAG
TCCAGCGACATTCTGCCGAGTGTTTCCATTCCATTTGATGTTTGATCGTGATCTGAACATCGTCCAAGCG
GGACGTACTGTGTCTCGTCTACTCCCAAGAGTTACCAGACCAGGCTGTAAGATTACTGATGTCTTGGATA
CTGTGCGTCCCCACTTAGAGATGACGTTTGCTAACGTCCTGGCTCATATTAACACGGTCTACGTTTTGAA
AACCAAACCTGAAGAGATGAGTGTCACTGATCCTCATGAGGAAATCGCTTCTCTTCGCTTGAAAGGTCAA
ATGCTGTACATTCCAGAAACAGACGTGGTTGTATTCCAGTGTTATCCAAGTGTGACCAATTTGGACGATC
TGACTCGCCGCGGCCTATGCATTGCTGACATTCCACTTCACGATGCGACACGAGACCTGGTTCTCATGTC
CGAGCAATTTGAAGCTGATTATAAGCTGACCCAGAATCTGGAAGTTTTGACTGACAAACTTCAACAAACA
TTCCGAGAGCTGGAATTGGAAAAACAGAAGTAGGACAGGCTTCTTTACTCAGTGCTGCCTATAAGCGTGG
CCACTGAACTTCGTCACCGTCGCTGAAAGGGCGAATTCTGCAGATATCGGCCGGCCACGCGATCGCTGAC
GTCGGTACCCTCGAGTCTGGTAAAGAAACCGCTGCTGCGAAATTTGAACGCCAGCACATGGACTCGTCTA
CTAGCGCAGCTTAATTAACCTAGGCTGCTGCCACCGCTGAGCAATAACTAGCATAACCCCTTGGGGCCTC
TAAACGGGTCTTGAGGGGTTTTTTGCTGAAAGGAGGAACTATATCCGGATTGGCGAATGGG
[124 nt withheld, positions 3002-3125]
C
[91 nt withheld, positions 3127-3217]
A
[49 nt withheld, positions 3219-3267]
CCTTTGACGTTGGAGTCCACGTTCTTT
[37 nt withheld, positions 3295-3331]
ACCCTATCTCGGTCTATTCTTTTGATTTATAAGGGATTTTGCCGATTTCGGCCTATTGGTTAAAAAATGA
GCTGATTTAACAAAAATTTAACGCGAATTTTAACAAAATATTAACGTTTACAATTTCTGGCGGCACGATG
GCATGAGATTATCAAAAAGGATCTTCACCTAGATCCTTTTAAATTAAAAATGAAGTTTTAAATCAATCTA
AAGTATATATGAGTAAACTTGGTCTGACAGTTACCAATGCTTAATCAGTGAGGCACCTATCTCAGCGATC
TGTCTATTTCGTTCATCCATAGTTGCCTGACTCCCCGTCGTGTAGATAACTACGATACGGGAGGGCTTAC
CATCTGGCCCCAGTGCTGCAATGATACCGCGAGACCCACGCTCACCGGCTCCAGATTTATCAGCAATAAA
CCAGCCAGCCGGAAGGGCCGAGCGCAGAAGTGGTCCTGCAACTTTATCCGCCTCCATCCAGTCTATTAAT
TGTTGCCGGGAAGCTAGAGTAAGTAGTTCGCCAGTTAATAGTTTGCGCAACGTTGTTGCCATTGCTACAG
GCATCGTGGTGTCACGCTCGTCGTTTGGTATGGCTTCATTCAGCTCCGGTTCCCAACGATCAAGGCGAGT
TACATGATCCCCCATGTTGTGCAAAAAAGCGGTTAGCTCCTTCGGTCCTCCGATCGTTGTCAGAAGTAAG
TTGGCCGCAGTGTTATCACTCATGGTTATGGCAGCACTGCATAATTCTCTTACTGTCATGCCATCCGTAA
GATGCTTTTCTGTGACTGGTGAGTACTCAACCAAGTCATTCTGAGAATAGTGTATGCGGCGACCGAGTTG
CTCTTGCCCGGCGTCAATACGGGATAATACCGCGCCACATAGCAGAACTTTAAAAGTGCTCATCATTGGA
AAACGTTCTTCGGGGCGAAAACTCTCAAGGATCTTACCGCTGTTGAGATCCAGTTCGATGTAACCCACTC
GTGCACCCAACTGATCTTCAGCATCTTTTACTTTCACCAGCGTTTCTGGGTGAGCAAAAACAGGAAGGCA
AAATGCCGCAAAAAAGGGAATAAGGGCGACACGGAAATGTTGAATACTCATACTCTTCCTTTTTCAATCA
TGATTGAAGCATTTATCAGGGTTATTGTCTCATGAGCGGATACATATTTGAATGTATTTAGAAAAATAAA
CAAATAGGTCATGACCAAAATCCCTTAACGTGAGTTTTCGTTCCACTGAGCGTCAGACCCCGTAGAAAAG
ATCAAAGGATCTTCTTGAGATCCTTTTTTTCTGCGCGTAATCTGCTGCTTGCAAACAAAAAAACCACCGC
TACCAGCGGTGGTTTGTTTGCCGGATCAAGAGCTACCAACTCTTTTTCCGAAGGTAACTGGCTTCAGCAG
AGCGCAGATACCAAATACTGTCCTTCTAGTGTAGCCGTAGTTAGGCCACCACTTCAAGAACTCTGTAGCA
CCGCCTACATACCTCGCTCTGCTAATCCTGTTACCAGTGGCTGCTGCCAGTGGCGATAAGTCGTGTCTTA
CCGGGTTGGACTCAAGACGATAGTTACCGGATAAGGCGCAGCGGTCGGGCTGAACGGGGGGTTCGTGCAC
ACAGCCCAGCTTGGAGCGAACGACCTACACCGAACTGAGATACCTACAGCGTGAGCTATGAGAAAGCGCC
ACGCTTCCCGAAGGGAGAAAGGCGGACAGGTATCCGGTAAGCGGCAGGGTCGGAACAGGAGAGCGCACGA
GGGAGCTTCCAGGGGGAAACGCCTGGTATCTTTATAGTCCTGTCGGGTTTCGCCACCTCTGACTTGAGCG
TCGATTTTTGTGATGCTCGTCAGGGGGGCGGAGCCTATGGAAAAACGCCAGCAACGCGGCCTTTTTACGG
TTCCTGGCCTTTTGCTGGCCTTTTGCTCACATGTTCTTTCCTGCGTTATCCCCTGATTCTGTGGATAACC
GTATTACCGCCTTTGAGTGAGCTGATACCGCTCGCCGCAGCCGAACGACCGAGCGCAGCGAGTCAGTGAG
CGAGGAAGCGGAAGAGCGCCTGATGCGGTATTTTCTCCTTACGCATCTGTGCGGTATTTCACACCGCATA
TATGGTGCACTCTCAGTACAATCTGCTCTGATGCCGCATAGTTAAGCCAGTATACACTCCGCTATCGCTA
CGTGACTGGGTCATGGCTGCGCCCCGACACCCGCCAACACCCGCTGACGCGCCCTGACGGGCTTGTCTGC
TCCCGGCATCCGCTTACAGACAAGCTGTGACCGTCTCCGGGAGCTGCATGTGTCAGAGGTTTTCACCGTC
ATCACCGAAACGCGCGAGGCAGCTGCGGTAAAGCTCATCAGCGTGGTCGTGAAGCGATTCACAGATGTCT
GCCTGTTCATCCGCGTCCAGCTCGTTGAGTTTCTCCAGAAGCGTTAATGTCTGGCTTCTGATAAAGCGGG
CCATGTTAAGGGCGGTTTTTTCCTGTTTGGTCACTGATGCCTCCGTGTAAGGGGGATTTCTGTTCATGGG
GGTAATGATACCGATGAAACGAGAGAGGATGCTCACGATACGGGTTACTGATGATGAACATGCCCGGTTA
CTGGAACGTTGTGAGGGTAAACAACTGGCGGTATGGATGCGGCGGGACCAGAGAAAAATCACTCAGGGTC
AATGCCAGCGCTTCGTTAATACAGATGTAGGTGTTCCACAGGGTAGCCAGCAGCATCCTGCGATGCAGAT
CCGGAACATAATGGTGCAGGGCGCTGACTTCCGCGTTTCCAGACTTTACGAAACACGGAAACCGAAGACC
ATTCATGTTGTTGCTCAGGTCGCAGACGTTTTGCAGCAGCAGTCGCTTCACGTTCGCTCGCGTATCGGTG
ATTCATTCTGCTAACCAGTAAGGCAACCCCGCCAGCCTAGCCGGGTCCTCAACGACAGGAGCACGATCAT
GCTAGTCATGCCCCGCGCCCACCGGAAGGAGCTGACTGGGTTGAAGGCTCTCAAGGGCATCGGTCGAGAT
CCCGGTGCCTAATGAGTGAGCTAACTTACATTAATTGCGTTGCGCTCACTGCCCGCTTTCCAGTCGGGAA
ACCTGTCGTGCCAGCTGCATTAATGAATCGGCCAACGCGCGGGGAGAGGCGGTTTGCGTATTGGGCGCCA
GGGTGGTTTTTCTTTTCACCAGTGAGACGGGCAACAGCTGATTGCCCTTCACCGCCTGGCCCTGAGAGAG
TTGCAGCAAGCGGTCCACGCTGGTTTGCCCCAGCAGGCGAAAATCCTGTTTGATGGTGGTTAACGGCGGG
ATATAACATGAGCTGTCTTCGGTATCGTCGTATCCCACTACCGAGATGTCCGCACCAACGCGCAGCCCGG
ACTCGGTAATGGCGCGCATTGCGCCCAGCGCCATCTGATCGTTGGCAACCAGCATCGCAGTGGGAACGAT
GCCCTCATTCAGCATTTGCATGGTTTGTTGAAAACCGGACATGGCACTCCAGTCGCCTTCCCGTTCCGCT
ATCGGCTGAATTTGATTGCGAGTGAGATATTTATGCCAGCCAGCCAGACGCAGACGCGCCGAGACAGAAC
TTAATGGGCCCGCTAACAGCGCGATTTGCTGGTGACCCAATGCGACCAGATGCTCCACGCCCAGTCGCGT
ACCGTCTTCATGGGAGAAAATAATACTGTTGATGGGTGTCTGGTCAGAGACATCAAGAAATAACGCCGGA
ACATTAGTGCAGGCAGCTTCCACAGCAATGGCATCCTGGTCATCCAGCGGATAGTTAATGATCAGCCCAC
TGACGCGTTGCGCGAGAAGATTGTGCACCGCCGCTTTACAGGCTTCGACGCCGCTTCGTTCTACCATCGA
CACCACCACGCTGGCACCCAGTTGATCGGCGCGAGATTTAATCGCCGCGACAATTTGCGACGGCGCGTGC
AGGGCCAGACTGGAGGTGGCAACGCCAATCAGCAACGACTGTTTGCCCGCCAGTTGTTGTGCCACGCGGT
TGGGAATGTAATTCAGCTCCGCCATCGCCGCTTCCACTTTTTCCCGCGTTTTCGCAGAAACGTGGCTGGC
CTGGTTCACCACGCGGGAAACGGTCTGATAAGAGACACCGGCATACTCTGCGACATCGTATAACGTTACT
GGTTTCACATTCACCACCCTGAATTGACTCTCTTCCGGGCGCTATCATGCCATACCGCGAAAGGTTTTGC
GCCATTCGATGGTGTCCGGGATCTCGACGCTCTCCCTTATGCGACTCCTGCATTAGGAAGCAGCCCAGTA
GTAGGTTGAGGCCGTTGAGCACCGCCGCCGCAAGGAATGGTGCATGCAAGGAGATGGCGCCCAACAGTCC
CCCGGCCACGGGGCCTGCCACCATACCCACGCCGAAACAAGCGCTCATGAGCCCGAAGTGGCGAGCCCGA
TCTTCCCCATCGGTGATGTCGGCGATATAGGCGCCAGCAACCGCACCTGTGGCGCCGGTGATGCCGGCCA
CGATGCGTCCGGCGTAGAGGATCGAGATCGATCTCGATCCCGCGAAATTAATACGACTCACTATA
