>Addgene plasmid #78102 | pETDuet-msGC-NT21 | addgene partial sequence | sequence record 148291 | pBRrevBam 5'-GGTGATGTCGGCGATATAGG-3'
GCCGGCCACGATGCGTCCGGCGTAGAGGATCGAGATCGATCTCGATCCCGCGAAATTAATACGACTCACT
ATAGGGGAATTGTGAGCGGATAACAATTCCCCTCTAGAAATAATTTTGTTTAACTTTAAGAAGGAGATAT
ACCATGGGCAGCAGCCATCACCATCATCACCACAGCCAGGATCCGACCAAAGTGACAGATTTGAAGATCG
GCGTGGCTAGCTTCTGCAAAGCGTTTCCATGGCATTTCATCACTGATAAAAGGCTGGAACTCGTTCAATT
GGGAGCTGGATTCATGCGCCTCTTCGGAACCCACTTGGCAACACACGGGTCTTCGCTGGGCACGTACTTC
AGACTCCTGCGTCCAAGAGGAGTGCCGCTGGACTTTCGCGAGATCCTCAAGCGTGTCAACACACCGTTCA
TGTTTTGCCTAAAGATGCCTGGTTCGACAGCACTTGCCGAGGGTTTGGAGATCAAAGGACAAATGGTGTT
CTGTGCCGAGTCAGATTCTTTGCTGTTTGTCGGGTCCCCGTTCTTGGACGGTCTCGAAGGTCTGACTGGA
AGGGGACTCTTCATATCCGATATACCTCTTCATGATGCGACGAGAGATGTCATCTTAGTCGGAGAACAGG
CTAGGGCTCAGGATGGTTTGCGAAGACGAATGGACAAGCTGAAGAACTCAATAGAAGAAGCGAGCAAAGC
AGTAGACAAGGAACGAGAGAAGTAAGTCAGCCTGCTGCATTTAATATTCCCACCCCACATCGCCAAAAGG
CTTTGGCTAGGCGAGAAAATCGAAGCTAA
