>Addgene plasmid #78102 | pETDuet-msGC-NT21 | addgene partial sequence | sequence record 148292 | DuetUP2 5'-GATTATGCGGCCGTGTACAA-3'
GCATTATGCGGCCGCCTAAGTTGGTTCTTCTGTGTCCACATCAGTTGAATTTGCTTGTCCAATGCCGTAA
TCTTTCAAGGCCTCTCGTATATGTTTTACCTGCGGCTCTCCGGGGTCGGTTCCGGGGTGCGTGTACTTGT
GAAGAAAATAACATGTTCCGTGTATGTCCTTGGGGAAGGAATTCGGCAGACAAGACCGGTCGCGTGGCTC
CATGTCGAATCCGGGGAATTTAATCAACCACTCGTATGTGGTTGGGCTAACGTTGATTTTGAGCGGTTCC
GACCCAGATTCAAACTTGTTTGCGAGTGTCACGTTGTGTCCGAAGAGGCAATATTTGAGCATCGTCTTGC
CAACCACTCCGGCTAACACTGTGCCCGTATGCAGGCCTATGCGCATCTTAATGGGATTCCCCTCATGCGT
GAGATGCTGAGCACATGTTTCCACCATGCGCAGAGCCATCCACGCAATCTGCGGCGCGTGAGTCTCCACT
TTGCGATGAAGCCCGCTAGCCACGCAGTACGCATCGCCTATTGTTTCCACCTTGTAAACATCAAGTTCCT
CGCAGAATATATCGAAAACACTATACAGATCTTCAAGCATAGCAATAACCATCATGGGTGTGGCAGTGGC
ACAAATGGAAGTGAAGCCGACGATATCACTAAATAGCATTGTCACATCATCGTGGCTTTTAGCTTCGATT
TTCTCGCCTAGCCAAAGCCTTTTGGCGATGTGGGGTGGGAATATTAAATGCAGCAGGCTGACTTACTTCT
CTCGTTCCTTGTCTACTGCTT
